>Addgene plasmid #247393 | cwby0043 | addgene full sequence | sequence record 496898 | Addgene NGS Result
ACTCCTGCATTAGGAAGCAGCCCAGTAGTAGGTTGAGGCCGTTGAGCACCGCCGCCGCAAGGAATGGTGC
ATGCAAGGAGATGGCGCCCAACAGTCCCCCGGCCACGGGGCCTGCCACCATACCCACGCCGAAACAAGCG
CTCATGAGCCCGAAGTGGCGAGCCCGATCTTCCCCATCGGTGATGTCGGCGATATAGGCGCCAGCAACCG
CACCTGTGGCGCCGGTGATGCCGGCCACGATGCGTCCGGCGTAGAGGATCGAGATCGATCTCGATCCCGC
GAAATTAATACGACTCACTATAGGGGAATTGTGAGCGGATAACAATTCCCCTCTAGAAATAATTTTGTTT
AACTTTAAGAAGGAGATATACATATGTCAGGAGGAGACCGAAAGCGTATTACAGTGACAGTTGACAGCGA
CAGCTATCAGTTGCTCAAGGCATATATGATGTCAATATCTCCGGTCTGGTATGCACAACCAAGAATGAAG
CCCATGCAGTTTAAGGTTTACACCTATAAAAGAGAGAGCCGTTATCGTCTGTTTGTGGATGTACAGAGTG
ATATTATTGACACGCCCGGGCGACGGATGGTGATCCCCCTGGCCAGTGCACGTCTGCTGTCAGATAAAGT
CTCCCGTGAACTTTACCCGGTGGTGCATATCGGGGATGAAAGCTGGCGCATGATGACCACCGATATGGCC
AGTGTGCCGGTTTCCGTTATCGGGGAAGAAGTGGCTGATCTCAGCCACCGCGAAAATGACATCAAAAACG
CCATTAACCTGATGTTCTGGGGAATATGAACGGTCTCGTTCCGGTATGAGCCCGTATAAGAAAGCGATCG
AGATCACCAAACGCCTGCTGGAACTGCTGCTGAGCAACCCGGAACTGGCGAAGAAGAACCTGGGCGGCAT
TGCGACCCTGATTAGCCTGCTGGCGCTGATTAGCGCACTGGATGGCACCCTGGATGAGAAAGACATCGAG
CCGTATATTAAGAAACTCGAAGAAAGCCTGGGATCACATCATTGGGGCAGCACCCACCACCACCACCACC
ACTAATGAGATCCGGCTGCTAACAAAGCCCGAAAGGAAGCTGAGTTGGCTGCTGCCACCGCTGAGCAATA
ACTAGCATAACCCCTTGGGGCCTCTAAACGGGTCTTGAGGGGTTTTTTGCTGAAAGGAGGAACTATATCC
GGATTGGCGAATGGG
[124 nt withheld, positions 1206-1329]
C
[91 nt withheld, positions 1331-1421]
A
[49 nt withheld, positions 1423-1471]
CCTTTGACGTTGGAGTCCACGTTCTTT
[37 nt withheld, positions 1499-1535]
ACCCTATCTCGGTCTATTCTTTTGATTTATAAGGGATTTTGCCGATTTCGGCCTATTGGTTAAAAAATGA
GCTGATTTAACAAAAATTTAACGCGAATTTTAACAAAATATTAACGCTTACAATTTAGGTGGCACTTTTC
GGGGAAATGTGCGCGGAACCCCTATTTGTTTATTTTTCTAAATACATTCAAATATGTATCCGCTCATGAA
TTAATTCTTAGAAAAACTCATCGAGCATCAAATGAAACTGCAATTTATTCATATCAGGATTATCAATACC
ATATTTTTGAAAAAGCCGTTTCTGTAATGAAGGAGAAAACTCACCGAGGCAGTTCCATAGGATGGCAAGA
TCCTGGTATCGGTCTGCGATTCCGACTCGTCCAACATCAATACAACCTATTAATTTCCCCTCGTCAAAAA
TAAGGTTATCAAGTGAGAAATCACCATGAGTGACGACTGAATCCGGTGAGAATGGCAAAAGTTTATGCAT
TTCTTTCCAGACTTGTTCAACAGGCCAGCCATTACGCTCGTCATCAAAATCACTCGCATCAACCAAACCG
TTATTCATTCGTGATTGCGCCTGAGCGAGACGAAATACGCGATCGCTGTTAAAAGGACAATTACAAACAG
GAATCGAATGCAACCGGCGCAGGAACACTGCCAGCGCATCAACAATATTTTCACCTGAATCAGGATATTC
TTCTAATACCTGGAATGCTGTTTTCCCGGGGATCGCAGTGGTGAGTAACCATGCATCATCAGGAGTACGG
ATAAAATGCTTGATGGTCGGAAGAGGCATAAATTCCGTCAGCCAGTTTAGTCTGACCATCTCATCTGTAA
CATCATTGGCAACGCTACCTTTGCCATGTTTCAGAAACAACTCTGGCGCATCGGGCTTCCCATACAATCG
ATAGATTGTCGCACCTGATTGCCCGACATTATCGCGAGCCCATTTATACCCATATAAATCAGCATCCATG
TTGGAATTTAATCGCGGCCTAGAGCAAGACGTTTCCCGTTGAATATGGCTCATAACACCCCTTGTATTAC
TGTTTATGTAAGCAGACAGTTTTATTGTTCATGACCAAAATCCCTTAACGTGAGTTTTCGTTCCACTGAG
CGTCAGACCCCGTAGAAAAGATCAAAGGATCTTCTTGAGATCCTTTTTTTCTGCGCGTAATCTGCTGCTT
GCAAACAAAAAAACCACCGCTACCAGCGGTGGTTTGTTTGCCGGATCAAGAGCTACCAACTCTTTTTCCG
AAGGTAACTGGCTTCAGCAGAGCGCAGATACCAAATACTGTCCTTCTAGTGTAGCCGTAGTTAGGCCACC
ACTTCAAGAACTCTGTAGCACCGCCTACATACCTCGCTCTGCTAATCCTGTTACCAGTGGCTGCTGCCAG
TGGCGATAAGTCGTGTCTTACCGGGTTGGACTCAAGACGATAGTTACCGGATAAGGCGCAGCGGTCGGGC
TGAACGGGGGGTTCGTGCACACAGCCCAGCTTGGAGCGAACGACCTACACCGAACTGAGATACCTACAGC
GTGAGCTATGAGAAAGCGCCACGCTTCCCGAAGGGAGAAAGGCGGACAGGTATCCGGTAAGCGGCAGGGT
CGGAACAGGAGAGCGCACGAGGGAGCTTCCAGGGGGAAACGCCTGGTATCTTTATAGTCCTGTCGGGTTT
CGCCACCTCTGACTTGAGCGTCGATTTTTGTGATGCTCGTCAGGGGGGCGGAGCCTATGGAAAAACGCCA
GCAACGCGGCCTTTTTACGGTTCCTGGCCTTTTGCTGGCCTTTTGCTCACATGTTCTTTCCTGCGTTATC
CCCTGATTCTGTGGATAACCGTATTACCGCCTTTGAGTGAGCTGATACCGCTCGCCGCAGCCGAACGACC
GAGCGCAGCGAGTCAGTGAGCGAGGAAGCGGAAGAGCGCCTGATGCGGTATTTTCTCCTTACGCATCTGT
GCGGTATTTCACACCGCAATGGTGCACTCTCAGTACAATCTGCTCTGATGCCGCATAGTTAAGCCAGTAT
ACACTCCGCTATCGCTACGTGACTGGGTCATGGCTGCGCCCCGACACCCGCCAACACCCGCTGACGCGCC
CTGACGGGCTTGTCTGCTCCCGGCATCCGCTTACAGACAAGCTGTGACCGTCTCCGGGAGCTGCATGTGT
CAGAGGTTTTCACCGTCATCACCGAAACGCGCGAGGCAGCTGCGGTAAAGCTCATCAGCGTGGTCGTGAA
GCGATTCACAGATGTCTGCCTGTTCATCCGCGTCCAGCTCGTTGAGTTTCTCCAGAAGCGTTAATGTCTG
GCTTCTGATAAAGCGGGCCATGTTAAGGGCGGTTTTTTCCTGTTTGGTCACTGATGCCTCCGTGTAAGGG
GGATTTCTGTTCATGGGGGTAATGATACCGATGAAACGAGAGAGGATGCTCACGATACGGGTTACTGATG
ATGAACATGCCCGGTTACTGGAACGTTGTGAGGGTAAACAACTGGCGGTATGGATGCGGCGGGACCAGAG
AAAAATCACTCAGGGTCAATGCCAGCGCTTCGTTAATACAGATGTAGGTGTTCCACAGGGTAGCCAGCAG
CATCCTGCGATGCAGATCCGGAACATAATGGTGCAGGGCGCTGACTTCCGCGTTTCCAGACTTTACGAAA
CACGGAAACCGAAGACCATTCATGTTGTTGCTCAGGTCGCAGACGTTTTGCAGCAGCAGTCGCTTCACGT
TCGCTCGCGTATCGGTGATTCATTCTGCTAACCAGTAAGGCAACCCCGCCAGCCTAGCCGGGTCCTCAAC
GACAGGAGCACGATCATGCGCACCCGTGGGGCCGCCATGCCGGCGATAATGGCCTGCTTCTCGCCGAAAC
GTTTGGTGGCGGGACCAGTGACGAAGGCTTGAGCGAGGGCGTGCAAGATTCCGAATACCGCAAGCGACAG
GCCGATCATCGTCGCGCTCCAGCGAAAGCGGTCCTCGCCGAAAATGACCCAGAGCGCTGCCGGCACCTGT
CCTACGAGTTGCATGATAAAGAAGACAGTCATAAGTGCGGCGACGATAGTCATGCCCCGCGCCCACCGGA
AGGAGCTGACTGGGTTGAAGGCTCTCAAGGGCATCGGTCGAGATCCCGGTGCCTAATGAGTGAGCTAACT
TACATTAATTGCGTTGCGCTCACTGCCCGCTTTCCAGTCGGGAAACCTGTCGTGCCAGCTGCATTAATGA
ATCGGCCAACGCGCGGGGAGAGGCGGTTTGCGTATTGGGCGCCAGGGTGGTTTTTCTTTTCACCAGTGAG
ACGGGCAACAGCTGATTGCCCTTCACCGCCTGGCCCTGAGAGAGTTGCAGCAAGCGGTCCACGCTGGTTT
GCCCCAGCAGGCGAAAATCCTGTTTGATGGTGGTTAACGGCGGGATATAACATGAGCTGTCTTCGGTATC
GTCGTATCCCACTACCGAGATGTCCGCACCAACGCGCAGCCCGGACTCGGTAATGGCGCGCATTGCGCCC
AGCGCCATCTGATCGTTGGCAACCAGCATCGCAGTGGGAACGATGCCCTCATTCAGCATTTGCATGGTTT
GTTGAAAACCGGACATGGCACTCCAGTCGCCTTCCCGTTCCGCTATCGGCTGAATTTGATTGCGAGTGAG
ATATTTATGCCAGCCAGCCAGACGCAGACGCGCCGAGACAGAACTTAATGGGCCCGCTAACAGCGCGATT
TGCTGGTGACCCAATGCGACCAGATGCTCCACGCCCAGTCGCGTACCGTCTTCATGGGAGAAAATAATAC
TGTTGATGGGTGTCTGGTCAGAGACATCAAGAAATAACGCCGGAACATTAGTGCAGGCAGCTTCCACAGC
AATGGCATCCTGGTCATCCAGCGGATAGTTAATGATCAGCCCACTGACGCGTTGCGCGAGAAGATTGTGC
ACCGCCGCTTTACAGGCTTCGACGCCGCTTCGTTCTACCATCGACACCACCACGCTGGCACCCAGTTGAT
CGGCGCGAGATTTAATCGCCGCGACAATTTGCGACGGCGCGTGCAGGGCCAGACTGGAGGTGGCAACGCC
AATCAGCAACGACTGTTTGCCCGCCAGTTGTTGTGCCACGCGGTTGGGAATGTAATTCAGCTCCGCCATC
GCCGCTTCCACTTTTTCCCGCGTTTTCGCAGAAACGTGGCTGGCCTGGTTCACCACGCGGGAAACGGTCT
GATAAGAGACACCGGCATACTCTGCGACATCGTATAACGTTACTGGTTTCACATTCACCACCCTGAATTG
ACTCTCTTCCGGGCGCTATCATGCCATACCGCGAAAGGTTTTGCGCCATTCGATGGTGTCCGGGATCTCG
ACGCTCTCCCTTATGCG
Features (pLannotate 1.2.2; 20 found; start..end, strand, type, name):
    286..304     +  promoter       T7 promoter: promoter for bacteriophage T7 RNA polymerase
    305..329     +  protein_bind   lac operator: The lac repressor binds to the lac operator to inhibit transcription in E. coli. This inhibition can be relieved by adding lactose or isopropyl-β-D-thiogalactopyranoside (IPTG). lac repressor encoded by lacI
    344..366     +  RBS            RBS: efficient ribosome binding site from bacteriophage T7 gene 10 (Olins and Rangwala, 1989)
    389..460     +  CDS            ccdA (fragment): CCDA_ECO57 - Also known as H, letA. Experimental evidence at protein level: Swiss-Prot protein existence level 1. Antitoxin component of a type II toxin-antitoxin (TA) system which inhibits the post-segregational killing (PSK) of plasmid-free cells, also referred to as a plasmid addiction system. Binds to and blocks the activity of CcdB; will also remove bound CcdB protein from the CcdB-GyrA complex by forming a CcdA-CcdB complex, a process termed rejuvenation. Functions as a transcriptional corepressor for the ccdAB operon, repression also requires CcdB (By similarity). From Escherichia coli
    494..796     +  CDS            ccdB: CCDB_ECOLI - Also known as G, letB, letD. Experimental evidence at protein level: Swiss-Prot protein existence level 1. Toxic component of a type II toxin-antitoxin (TA) system, functioning in plasmid maintainence. Responsible for the post- segregational killing (PSK) of plasmid-free cells, also referred to as a plasmid addiction system. Half-life of over 2 hours. Cell killing by CcdB is accompanied by filamentation, defects in chromosome and plasmid segregation, defects in cell division, formation of anucleate cells, decreased DNA synthesis and plasmid loss. Interferes with the activity of DN
   1034..1052    +  CDS            9xHis (fragment): 9xHis affinity tag
   1065..1114    +  CDS            SET1 (fragment): solubility-enhancement tag derived from T7 phage gene 10B
   1122..1169    +  terminator     T7 terminator: transcription terminator for bacteriophage T7 RNA polymerase
   1206..1634    +  rep_origin     f1 ori (sequence partly withheld): f1 bacteriophage origin of replication; arrow indicates direction of (+) strand synthesis
   1687..1744    +  promoter       AmpR promoter (fragment): bla
   1753..2568    -  CDS            KanR: aminoglycoside phosphotransferase; aph(3')-Ia; confers resistance to kanamycin in bacteria or G418 (Geneticin®) in eukaryotes
   2690..3278    +  rep_origin     ori: high-copy-number ColE1/pMB1/pBR322/pUC origin of replication
   3464..3603    -  misc_feature   bom: basis of mobility region from pBR322
   3705..3896    -  CDS            rop: Rop protein, which maintains plasmids at low copy number; rop
   3913..4293    +  CDS            YPB1_ECOLX: Protein predicted: Swiss-Prot protein existence level 4. From Escherichia coli.
   4365..4656    -  CDS            TcR (fragment): tetracycline efflux protein; tet; confers resistance to tetracycline
   4671..4692    -  protein_bind   CAP binding site: CAP binding activates transcription in the presence of cAMP. E. coli catabolite activator protein
   4705..5787    -  CDS            lacI: lac repressor; lacI; The lac repressor binds to the lac operator to inhibit transcription in E. coli. This inhibition can be relieved by adding lactose or isopropyl-β-D-thiogalactopyranoside (IPTG).
   5788..5865    -  promoter       lacI promoter: lacI
   5873..260     -  CDS            TcR (fragment) (across the origin): tetracycline efflux protein; tet; confers resistance to tetracycline
