[The description below was written by a language model from this plasmid's Addgene catalogue record and pLannotate feature annotations shown in this document.]
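Description:
cwby0043 is a pET29-based bacterial expression plasmid of about 5.9 kb, built as a Golden Gate entry (destination) vector for cloning synthetic protein-coding inserts into a fixed C-terminal fusion context. It is selected with kanamycin through the aph(3')-Ia KanR gene and replicates from a ColE1/pMB1-type origin. That origin is accompanied by the pBR322 bom region and the rop gene, which usually moderates copy number, although the record lists copy number as unknown. An f1 origin is also present, along with short tetracycline-resistance gene fragments that look like backbone remnants rather than functional markers.

The expression unit consists of a T7 promoter with an adjacent lac operator, the T7 gene 10 ribosome binding site and a T7 terminator. A plasmid-borne lacI gene keeps transcription repressed until it is induced with IPTG in a host that supplies T7 RNA polymerase. Downstream of the RBS sits a ccdB toxin cassette, preceded by a short ccdA fragment, which acts as a counter-selectable stuffer. According to the purpose field, the cassette (with its own promoter) is flanked by AGGA and TTCC overhangs. Golden Gate assembly therefore replaces ccdB with the insert, and uncut parental plasmid kills standard ccdB-sensitive cloning strains.

The incoming insert is then fused in frame to a GS linker, a module named HALC4_136, a SNAC tag and a 6xHis tag. The His tag is picked up in the feature table as a His-tag fragment, but HALC4_136 and SNAC are not annotated there, and the record does not explain the function of HALC4_136. SNAC tags generally allow chemical, nickel-assisted cleavage. The associated publication places the vector in high-throughput experimental characterization of designed proteins.
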