Addgene plasmid #247393: cwby0043
Purpose: GGA cloning AGGA-promoter-ccdb-TTCC-GS-HALC4_136-SNAC-6xhis
Depositing lab: David Baker. Publication: Accelerating protein design by scaling experimental characterization. Qian J, Milles LF, Wicky BIM, Ragotte RJ, Motmaen A, Borst AJ, Skotheim R, Ols S, Coventry B, Li X, Kibler RD, Goreshnik I, Exposit M, Lore K, Stewart L, Baker D. Nat Commun. 2026 Aug 20;17(1):9945. doi: 10.1038/s41467-026-76740-9. PubMed 42754580.
Backbone
  Vector backbone: pET29
  Vector type: Bacterial Expression
Growth in bacteria
  Bacterial resistance: Kanamycin, 50 μg/mL
  Growth temperature: 37°C
  Growth strain: NEB Stable
  Copy number: Unknown
Gene/Insert
  Gene/Insert name: ccdb
  Species: Synthetic
  Promoter: T7
  Cloning method: Golden Gate
Terms and licenses: Academic/Nonprofit Terms; Industry Terms: Not Available to Industry
Depositor comments: Please visit https://doi.org/10.1101/2025.08.05.668824 for bioRxiv preprint.
How to cite: cwby0043 was a gift from David Baker (Addgene plasmid # 247393 ; http://n2t.net/addgene:247393 ; RRID:Addgene_247393)
